Addgene plasmid #202856: Salsa-BC15-P1B3
Purpose: Expression of barcoded reporter plasmid for PRESTO-Salsa; EGFP/BC15
Depositing lab: Noah Palm. Depositing organization: Yale University. Publication: Highly multiplexed bioactivity screening reveals human and microbiota metabolome-GPCRome interactions. Chen H, Rosen CE, Gonzalez-Hernandez JA, Song D, Potempa J, Ring AM, Palm NW. Cell. 2023 Jul 6;186(14):3095-3110.e19. doi: 10.1016/j.cell.2023.05.024. Epub 2023 Jun 14. PubMed 37321219.
Backbone
  Vector backbone: pCER206
  Vector type: Mammalian Expression
Growth in bacteria
  Bacterial resistance: Ampicillin, 100 μg/mL
  Growth temperature: 37°C
  Growth strain: DH5alpha
  Copy number: High Copy
Gene/Insert
  Gene/Insert name: EGFP/BC15
  Species: Synthetic
  Insert size (bp): 730
  Promoter: Tet Response Element (TRE)
  Cloning method: Restriction Enzyme; 5′ cloning site BsrGI (not destroyed); 3′ cloning site HindIII (not destroyed)
  Sequencing primers: 5′ Custom primer (GAAGCGCGATCACATGG)
Terms and licenses: Academic/Nonprofit Terms; Industry Terms: Not Available to Industry
How to cite: Salsa-BC15-P1B3 was a gift from Noah Palm (Addgene plasmid # 202856 ; http://n2t.net/addgene:202856 ; RRID:Addgene_202856)
