[The description below was written by a language model from this plasmid's Addgene catalogue record and pLannotate feature annotations shown in this document.]
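Description:
Salsa-BC15-P1B3 is a 5.1 kb mammalian expression plasmid built on the pCER206 backbone that serves as one member of a set of barcoded reporter plasmids for PRESTO-Salsa, a highly multiplexed assay for screening GPCR activity. It is propagated in E. coli as a high-copy plasmid through a ColE1/pUC-type origin and is selected with ampicillin via the β-lactamase gene under its own promoter. No mammalian selection marker is annotated; short matches to lacI, an aminoglycoside phosphotransferase and SV40 large T antigen appear to be backbone remnants rather than functional genes.

The payload is a synthetic insert of about 730 bp, EGFP/BC15, cloned between BsrGI and HindIII sites and placed under a Tet response element promoter. The feature table shows a central block of tetO repeats flanked on both sides by minimal promoter elements, a layout resembling a bidirectional Tet-responsive promoter. On one side a TRE3G-type minimal promoter fragment drives mammalian codon-optimised EGFP, followed by a short polylinker fragment and an SV40 polyadenylation region (annotated on the opposite strand). On the other side a minimal CMV promoter faces a polylinker fragment, a rabbit β-globin intron, a short globin coding fragment and the β-globin poly(A) signal, with no annotated open reading frame of its own. The barcode is not annotated; the cloning sites suggest it lies just downstream of EGFP in the transcribed region, but the record does not give its exact position. Because TRE promoters are silent without a tetracycline-controlled transactivator, reporter transcription should report on transactivator release, as in Tango-type receptor assays, so that the abundance of the barcoded transcript can be read out for a particular receptor in a pooled experiment. The record does not state which receptor BC15 is paired with.
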