Features (pLannotate 1.2.2; 17 found; start..end, strand, type, name):
      2..55      +  CDS            lacI (fragment): lac repressor; lacI; The lac repressor binds to the lac operator to inhibit transcription in E. coli. This inhibition can be relieved by adding lactose or isopropyl-β-D-thiogalactopyranoside (IPTG).
    388..443     -  polyA_signal   β-globin poly(A) signal: rabbit β-globin polyadenylation signal (Gil and Proudfoot, 1987)
    518..640     -  CDS            HBB: HBB_COLGU - Experimental evidence at transcript level: Swiss-Prot protein existence level 2. Involved in oxygen transport from the lung to the various peripheral tissues. From Colobus guereza (Mantled guereza) (Eastern black-and-white colobus monkey).
    644..1216    -  intron         β-globin intron: intron from rabbit β-globin gene
   1312..1343    -  misc_feature   MCS (fragment): pUC18/19 multiple cloning site
   1437..1475    -  promoter       minimal CMV promoter: human cytomegalovirus (CMV) immediate early promoter
   1493..1708    -  protein_bind   tetracycline response element (fragment): contains seven copies of the tetracycline operator tetO tetracycline repressor TetR
   1708..1753    +  promoter       TRE3GV promoter (fragment): 3rd-generation Tet-responsive promoter that can be activated by binding of Tet-On® 3G, optimized for retroviral and lentiviral vectors
   1829..1856    +  misc_feature   MCS (fragment): pBluescript multiple cloning site
   1861..2580    +  CDS            EGFP: the original enhanced GFP (Yang et al., 1996) mammalian codon-optimized
   2591..2613    +  misc_feature   MCS (fragment): pBluescript multiple cloning site
   2627..2761    -  polyA_signal   SV40 poly(A) signal: SV40 polyadenylation signal
   2784..2867    -  CDS            large T antigen (fragment): large T antigen from SV40 (simian virus 40)
   2861..3091    -  CDS            str (fragment): STR_KLEPN - Protein inferred from homology: Swiss-Prot protein existence level 3. The aminoglycoside phosphotransferases achieve inactivation of their antibiotic substrates by phosphorylation. From Klebsiella pneumoniae.
   3210..3314    +  promoter       AmpR promoter: bla
   3315..4175    +  CDS            AmpR: β-lactamase; bla; confers resistance to ampicillin, carbenicillin, and related antibiotics
   4346..4934    +  rep_origin     ori: high-copy-number ColE1/pMB1/pBR322/pUC origin of replication
>Addgene plasmid #202856 | Salsa-BC15-P1B3 | addgene full sequence | sequence record 413400 | Addgene NGS Result
AGCGCCCAATACGCAAACCGCCTCTCCCCGCGCGTTGGCCGATTCATTAATGCAGTCGAGGGATCTCCAT
AAGAGAAGAGGGACAGCTATGACTGGGAGTAGTCAGGAGAGGAGGAAAAATCTGGCTAGTAAAACATGTA
AGGAAAATTTTAGGGATGTTAAAGAAAAAAATAACACAAAACAAAATATAAAAAAAATCTAACCTCAAGT
CAAGGCTTTTCTATGGAATAAGGAATGGACAGCAGGGGGCTGTTTCATATACTGATGACCTCTTTATAGC
CAACCTTTGTTCATGGCAGCCAGCATATGGGCATATGTTGCCAAACTCTAAACCAAATACTCATTCTGAT
GTTTTAAATGATTTGCCCTCCCATATGTCCTTCCGAGTGAGAGACACAAAAAATTCCAACACACTATTGC
AATGAAAATAAATTTCCTTTATTAGCCAGAAGTCAGATGCTCAAGGGGCTTCATGATGTCCCCATAATTT
TTGGCAGAGGGAAAAAGATCGATCTCAGTGGTATTTGTGAGCCAGGGCATTGGCCACACCAGCCACCACC
TTCTGATAGGCAGCCTGCACCTGAGGAGTGAATTCTTTGCCAAAATGATGAGACAGCACAACAACCAGCA
CGTTGCCCAGGAGCTGTAGGAAAGAGAAGAAGGCATGAACATGGTTAGCAGAGGGGCCCGGTTTGGACTC
AGAGTATTTTATCCTCATCTCAAACAGTGTATATCATTGTAACCATAAAGAGAAAGGCAGGATGATGACC
AGGGTGTAGTTGTTTCTACCAATAAGAATATTTCCACGCCAGCCAGAATTTATATGCAGAAATATTCTAC
CTTATCATTTAATTATAACAATTGTTCTCTAAAACTGTGCTGAAGTACAATATAATATACCCTGATTGCC
TTGAAAAAAAAGTGATTAGAGAAAGTACTTACAATCTGACAAATAAACAAAAGTGAATTTAAAAATTCGT
TACAAATGCAAGCTAAAGTTTAACGAAAAAGTTACAGAAAATGAAAAGAAAATAAGAGGAGACAATGGTT
GTCAACAGAGTAGAAAGTGAAAGAAACAAAATTATCATGAGGGTCCATGGTGATACAAGGGACATCTTCC
CATTCTAAACAACACCCTGAAAACTTTGCCCCCTCCATATAACATGAATTTTACAATAGCGAAAAAGAAA
GAACAATCAAGGGTCCCCAAACTCACCCTGAAGTTCTCAGCTCTAGAGATATCGTCGAGGCCGCGCTAGC
GTTTAAACTGTCGACCTTAATTAAGAGATCTGCTCGAGGCGCGTCAGCTGACTAGAGGATCCCCGGGTAC
CGAGCTCGAATTCGGGGCCGCGGAGGCTGGATCGGTCCCGGTGTCTTCTATGGAGGTCAAAACAGCGTGG
ATGGCGTCTCCAGGCGATCTGACGGTTCACTAAACGAGCTCTGCTTATATAGGCCTCCCACCGTACACGC
CTACCTCGACCCGGGTACCGAGCTCGACTTTCACTTTTCTCTATCACTGATAGGGAGTGGTAAACTCGAC
TTTCACTTTTCTCTATCACTGATAGGGAGTGGTAAACTCGACTTTCACTTTTCTCTATCACTGATAGGGA
GTGGTAAACTCGACTTTCACTTTTCTCTATCACTGATAGGGAGTGGTAAACTCGACTTTCACTTTTCTCT
ATCACTGATAGGGAGTGGTAAACTCGACCTATATAAGCAGAGCTCGTTTAGTGAACCGTCAGATCGCCTG
GAGACGCCATCCACGCTGTTTTGACCTCCATAGAAGACACCGGGACCGATCCAGCCTCCGCGGCCCCGAA
TTCCTGCAGCGGCCGCTCTAGAACTAGTGGATCCCCGCGGATGGTGAGCAAGGGCGAGGAGCTGTTCACC
GGGGTGGTGCCCATCCTGGTCGAGCTGGACGGCGACGTAAACGGCCACAAGTTCAGCGTGTCCGGCGAGG
GCGAGGGCGATGCCACCTACGGCAAGCTGACCCTGAAGTTCATCTGCACCACCGGCAAGCTGCCCGTGCC
CTGGCCCACCCTCGTGACCACCCTGACCTACGGCGTGCAGTGCTTCAGCCGCTACCCCGACCACATGAAG
CAGCACGACTTCTTCAAGTCCGCCATGCCCGAAGGCTACGTCCAGGAGCGCACCATCTTCTTCAAGGACG
ACGGCAACTACAAGACCCGCGCCGAGGTGAAGTTCGAGGGCGACACCCTGGTGAACCGCATCGAGCTGAA
GGGCATCGACTTCAAGGAGGACGGCAACATCCTGGGGCACAAGCTGGAGTACAACTACAACAGCCACAAC
GTCTATATCATGGCCGACAAGCAGAAGAACGGCATCAAGGTGAACTTCAAGATCCGCCACAACATCGAGG
ACGGCAGCGTGCAGCTCGCCGACCACTACCAGCAGAACACCCCCATCGGCGACGGCCCCGTGCTGCTGCC
CGACAACCACTACCTGAGCACCCAGTCCGCCCTGAGCAAAGACCCCAACGAGAAGCGCGATCACATGGTC
CTGCTGGAGTTCGTGACCGCCGCCGGGATCACTCTCGGCATGGACGAGCTGTACAAGTAAACGTATACCC
GAATTCGATATCAAGCTTGTCGACCTAGTTCTAGAGGATCCAGACATGATAAGATACATTGATGAGTTTG
GACAAACCACAACTAGAATGCAGTGAAAAAAATGCTTTATTTGTGAAATTTGTGATGCTATTGCTTTATT
TGTAACCATTATAAGCTGCAATAAACAAGTTAACAACAACAATTGCATTCATTTTATGTTTCAGGTTCAG
GGGGAGGTGTGGGAGGTTTTTTAAAGCAAGTAAAACCTCTACAAATGTGGTATGGCTGATTATGATCCTG
CAAGCCTCGTCGTCCTGGCCGGACCACGCTATCTGTGCAAGGTCCCCGGCCCCGGACGCGCGCTCCATGA
GCAGAGCGCCCGCCGCCGAGGCGAAGACTCGGGCGGCGCCCTGCCCGTCCCACCAGGTCAACAGGCGGTA
ACCGGCCTCTTCATCGGGAATGCGCGCGACCTTCAGCATCGCCGGCATGTCCCCCTGGCGGACGGGAAGT
ATCCAGCTCGACCAAGCTGGCCGCGTCGAGTGAAGACGAAAGGGCCTCGTGATACGCCTATTTTTATAGG
TTAATGTCATGATAATAATGGTTTCTTAGACGTCAGGTGGCACTTTTCGGGGAAATGTGCGCGGAACCCC
TATTTGTTTATTTTTCTAAATACATTCAAATATGTATCCGCTCATGAGACAATAACCCTGATAAATGCTT
CAATAATATTGAAAAAGGAAGAGTATGAGTATTCAACATTTCCGTGTCGCCCTTATTCCCTTTTTTGCGG
CATTTTGCCTTCCTGTTTTTGCTCACCCAGAAACGCTGGTGAAAGTAAAAGATGCTGAAGATCAGTTGGG
TGCACGAGTGGGTTACATCGAACTGGATCTCAACAGCGGTAAGATCCTTGAGAGTTTTCGCCCCGAAGAA
CGTTTTCCAATGATGAGCACTTTTAAAGTTCTGCTATGTGGCGCGGTATTATCCCGTGTTGACGCCGGGC
AAGAGCAACTCGGTCGCCGCATACACTATTCTCAGAATGACTTGGTTGAGTACTCACCAGTCACAGAAAA
GCATCTTACGGATGGCATGACAGTAAGAGAATTATGCAGTGCTGCCATAACCATGAGTGATAACACTGCG
GCCAACTTACTTCTGACAACGATCGGAGGACCGAAGGAGCTAACCGCTTTTTTGCACAACATGGGGGATC
ATGTAACTCGCCTTGATCGTTGGGAACCGGAGCTGAATGAAGCCATACCAAACGACGAGCGTGACACCAC
GATGCCTGTAGCAATGGCAACAACGTTGCGCAAACTATTAACTGGCGAACTACTTACTCTAGCTTCCCGG
CAACAATTAATAGACTGGATGGAGGCGGATAAAGTTGCAGGACCACTTCTGCGCTCGGCCCTTCCGGCTG
GCTGGTTTATTGCTGATAAATCTGGAGCCGGTGAGCGTGGGTCTCGCGGTATCATTGCAGCACTGGGGCC
AGATGGTAAGCCCTCCCGTATCGTAGTTATCTACACGACGGGGAGTCAGGCAACTATGGATGAACGAAAT
AGACAGATCGCTGAGATAGGTGCCTCACTGATTAAGCATTGGTAACTGTCAGACCAAGTTTACTCATATA
TACTTTAGATTGATTTAAAACTTCATTTTTAATTTAAAAGGATCTAGGTGAAGATCCTTTTTGATAATCT
CATGACCAAAATCCCTTAACGTGAGTTTTCGTTCCACTGAGCGTCAGACCCCGTAGAAAAGATCAAAGGA
TCTTCTTGAGATCCTTTTTTTCTGCGCGTAATCTGCTGCTTGCAAACAAAAAAACCACCGCTACCAGCGG
TGGTTTGTTTGCCGGATCAAGAGCTACCAACTCTTTTTCCGAAGGTAACTGGCTTCAGCAGAGCGCAGAT
ACCAAATACTGTTCTTCTAGTGTAGCCGTAGTTAGGCCACCACTTCAAGAACTCTGTAGCACCGCCTACA
TACCTCGCTCTGCTAATCCTGTTACCAGTGGCTGCTGCCAGTGGCGATAAGTCGTGTCTTACCGGGTTGG
ACTCAAGACGATAGTTACCGGATAAGGCGCAGCGGTCGGGCTGAACGGGGGGTTCGTGCACACAGCCCAG
CTTGGAGCGAACGACCTACACCGAACTGAGATACCTACAGCGTGAGCTATGAGAAAGCGCCACGCTTCCC
GAAGGGAGAAAGGCGGACAGGTATCCGGTAAGCGGCAGGGTCGGAACAGGAGAGCGCACGAGGGAGCTTC
CAGGGGGAAACGCCTGGTATCTTTATAGTCCTGTCGGGTTTCGCCACCTCTGACTTGAGCGTCGATTTTT
GTGATGCTCGTCAGGGGGGCGGAGCCTATGGAAAAACGCCAGCAACGCGGCCTTTTTACGGTTCCTGGCC
TTTTGCTGGCCTTTTGCTCACATGTTCTTTCCTGCGTTATCCCCTGATTCTGTGGATAACCGTATTACCG
CCTTTGAGTGAGCTGATACCGCTCGCCGCAGCCGAACGACCGAGCGCAGCGAGTCAGTGAGCGAGGAAGC
GGAAG
