>Addgene plasmid #202856 | Salsa-BC15-P1B3 | depositor partial sequence | sequence record 393729 | BC15
ACGTATACCC
